Addgene plasmid #127786: pMH-HT_SsCHAD-H29A-R32A-R36A
Purpose: Expresses a SsCHAD mutant protein in E. coli cells
Depositing lab: Michael Hothorn. Depositing organization: University of Geneva. Publication: Molecular characterization of CHAD domains as inorganic polyphosphate-binding modules. Lorenzo-Orts L, Hohmann U, Zhu J, Hothorn M. Life Sci Alliance. 2019 May 27;2(3). pii: 2/3/e201900385. doi: 10.26508/lsa.201900385. Print 2019 Jun. PubMed 31133615.
Backbone
  Vector backbone: pMH-HT
  Backbone manufacturer: Michael Hothorn
  Backbone size w/o insert (bp): 5313
  Total vector size (bp): 5949
  Vector type: Bacterial Expression
Growth in bacteria
  Bacterial resistance: Kanamycin, 50 μg/mL
  Growth temperature: 37°C
  Growth strain: DH5alpha
  Copy number: Low Copy
Gene/Insert
  Gene/Insert name: SsCHAD (alt name: Q97YW1)
  Species: Sulfolobus solfataricus
  Insert size (bp): 636
  Mutation: mutations in His29, Arg32 and Arg36 to Ala
  Entrez Gene: SULM_RS11045 (a.k.a. SULM_RS11045, SULM_11050)
  Tag / fusion protein: 6xHis tag + TEV cleavage site (N terminal on backbone)
  Cloning method: Gibson Cloning
  Sequencing primers: 5′ TGCGTCCGGCGTAGAGGATCGAGATCT; 3′ CAGCTTCCTTTCGGGCTTTGTTAGCAG
Terms and licenses: Academic/Nonprofit Terms; Industry Terms: Not Available to Industry
How to cite: pMH-HT_SsCHAD-H29A-R32A-R36A was a gift from Michael Hothorn (Addgene plasmid # 127786 ; http://n2t.net/addgene:127786 ; RRID:Addgene_127786)
