[The description below was written by a language model from this plasmid's Addgene catalogue record and pLannotate feature annotations shown in this document.]
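Description:
pMH-HT_SsCHAD-H29A-R32A-R36A is a bacterial expression plasmid of about 5.9 kb, built on the pMH-HT backbone, for producing a mutant CHAD domain protein from the archaeon Sulfolobus solfataricus in E. coli. The backbone has a pET-like layout. It replicates from a ColE1/pMB1-type origin accompanied by the bom region and the rop gene, which fits the catalogue's low-copy designation. It is selected with kanamycin through an aph(3')-Ia aminoglycoside phosphotransferase gene. An f1 phage origin is also present. Short tetracycline-resistance fragments flanking the lacI region appear to be nonfunctional remnants of a pBR322 ancestor.

The expression cassette consists of a T7 promoter followed immediately by a lac operator, the strong T7 gene 10 ribosome binding site, an N-terminal 6xHis tag and a TEV protease cleavage site supplied by the backbone. These are followed by the 636 bp SsCHAD coding sequence, inserted by Gibson cloning, and a T7 terminator. A plasmid-borne lacI gene with its own promoter supplies lac repressor, so transcription should stay repressed until IPTG is added in a host that provides T7 RNA polymerase. The His tag allows metal-affinity purification, and TEV cleavage can then remove it. The annotation also detects a histidine-tag fragment downstream of the insert, but the record does not say whether it is translated as part of the product.

The insert carries alanine substitutions at His29, Arg32 and Arg36. The associated study characterised CHAD domains as inorganic polyphosphate-binding modules, so this triple mutant of basic residues was probably made to test their contribution to that binding using recombinant protein, although the record does not state this directly.
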