Features (pLannotate 1.2.2; 20 found; start..end, strand, type, name):
     12..440     +  rep_origin     f1 ori (sequence partly withheld): f1 bacteriophage origin of replication; arrow indicates direction of (+) strand synthesis
    493..550     +  promoter       AmpR promoter (fragment): bla
    559..1374    -  CDS            KanR: aminoglycoside phosphotransferase; aph(3')-Ia; confers resistance to kanamycin in bacteria or G418 (Geneticin®) in eukaryotes
   1496..2084    +  rep_origin     ori: high-copy-number ColE1/pMB1/pBR322/pUC origin of replication
   2270..2409    -  misc_feature   bom: basis of mobility region from pBR322
   2511..2702    -  CDS            rop: Rop protein, which maintains plasmids at low copy number; rop
   2719..3099    +  CDS            YPB1_ECOLX: Protein predicted: Swiss-Prot protein existence level 4. From Escherichia coli.
   3171..3462    -  CDS            TcR (fragment): tetracycline efflux protein; tet; confers resistance to tetracycline
   3477..3498    -  protein_bind   CAP binding site: CAP binding activates transcription in the presence of cAMP. E. coli catabolite activator protein
   3511..4593    -  CDS            lacI: lac repressor; lacI; The lac repressor binds to the lac operator to inhibit transcription in E. coli. This inhibition can be relieved by adding lactose or isopropyl-β-D-thiogalactopyranoside (IPTG).
   4594..4671    -  promoter       lacI promoter: lacI
   4679..4958    -  CDS            TcR (fragment): tetracycline efflux protein; tet; confers resistance to tetracycline
   4980..4998    +  promoter       T7 promoter: promoter for bacteriophage T7 RNA polymerase
   4999..5023    +  protein_bind   lac operator: The lac repressor binds to the lac operator to inhibit transcription in E. coli. This inhibition can be relieved by adding lactose or isopropyl-β-D-thiogalactopyranoside (IPTG). lac repressor encoded by lacI
   5038..5060    +  RBS            RBS: efficient ribosome binding site from bacteriophage T7 gene 10 (Olins and Rangwala, 1989)
   5073..5091    +  CDS            7xHis (fragment): 6xHis affinity tag
   5120..5140    +  CDS            capTEV™ (fragment): composite tag for in vivo biotinylation, TEV protease cleavage, and 6xHis tagging
   5789..5809    +  CDS            9xHis (fragment): 9xHis affinity tag
   5819..5868    +  CDS            SET1 (fragment): solubility-enhancement tag derived from T7 phage gene 10B
   5876..5923    +  terminator     T7 terminator: transcription terminator for bacteriophage T7 RNA polymerase
>Addgene plasmid #127786 | pMH-HT_SsCHAD-H29A-R32A-R36A | addgene full sequence | sequence record 249708 | Addgene NGS Result
TGGCGAATGGG
[124 nt withheld, positions 12-135]
C
[91 nt withheld, positions 137-227]
A
[49 nt withheld, positions 229-277]
CCTTTGACGTTGGAGTCCACGTTCTTT
[37 nt withheld, positions 305-341]
ACCCTATCTCGGTCTATTCTTTTGATTTATAAGGGATTTTGCCGATTTCGGCCTATTGGTTAAAAAATGA
GCTGATTTAACAAAAATTTAACGCGAATTTTAACAAAATATTAACGCTTACAATTTAGGTGGCACTTTTC
GGGGAAATGTGCGCGGAACCCCTATTTGTTTATTTTTCTAAATACATTCAAATATGTATCCGCTCATGAA
TTAATTCTTAGAAAAACTCATCGAGCATCAAATGAAACTGCAATTTATTCATATCAGGATTATCAATACC
ATATTTTTGAAAAAGCCGTTTCTGTAATGAAGGAGAAAACTCACCGAGGCAGTTCCATAGGATGGCAAGA
TCCTGGTATCGGTCTGCGATTCCGACTCGTCCAACATCAATACAACCTATTAATTTCCCCTCGTCAAAAA
TAAGGTTATCAAGTGAGAAATCACCATGAGTGACGACTGAATCCGGTGAGAATGGCAAAAGTTTATGCAT
TTCTTTCCAGACTTGTTCAACAGGCCAGCCATTACGCTCGTCATCAAAATCACTCGCATCAACCAAACCG
TTATTCATTCGTGATTGCGCCTGAGCGAGACGAAATACGCGATCGCTGTTAAAAGGACAATTACAAACAG
GAATCGAATGCAACCGGCGCAGGAACACTGCCAGCGCATCAACAATATTTTCACCTGAATCAGGATATTC
TTCTAATACCTGGAATGCTGTTTTCCCGGGGATCGCAGTGGTGAGTAACCATGCATCATCAGGAGTACGG
ATAAAATGCTTGATGGTCGGAAGAGGCATAAATTCCGTCAGCCAGTTTAGTCTGACCATCTCATCTGTAA
CATCATTGGCAACGCTACCTTTGCCATGTTTCAGAAACAACTCTGGCGCATCGGGCTTCCCATACAATCG
ATAGATTGTCGCACCTGATTGCCCGACATTATCGCGAGCCCATTTATACCCATATAAATCAGCATCCATG
TTGGAATTTAATCGCGGCCTAGAGCAAGACGTTTCCCGTTGAATATGGCTCATAACACCCCTTGTATTAC
TGTTTATGTAAGCAGACAGTTTTATTGTTCATGACCAAAATCCCTTAACGTGAGTTTTCGTTCCACTGAG
CGTCAGACCCCGTAGAAAAGATCAAAGGATCTTCTTGAGATCCTTTTTTTCTGCGCGTAATCTGCTGCTT
GCAAACAAAAAAACCACCGCTACCAGCGGTGGTTTGTTTGCCGGATCAAGAGCTACCAACTCTTTTTCCG
AAGGTAACTGGCTTCAGCAGAGCGCAGATACCAAATACTGTCCTTCTAGTGTAGCCGTAGTTAGGCCACC
ACTTCAAGAACTCTGTAGCACCGCCTACATACCTCGCTCTGCTAATCCTGTTACCAGTGGCTGCTGCCAG
TGGCGATAAGTCGTGTCTTACCGGGTTGGACTCAAGACGATAGTTACCGGATAAGGCGCAGCGGTCGGGC
TGAACGGGGGGTTCGTGCACACAGCCCAGCTTGGAGCGAACGACCTACACCGAACTGAGATACCTACAGC
GTGAGCTATGAGAAAGCGCCACGCTTCCCGAAGGGAGAAAGGCGGACAGGTATCCGGTAAGCGGCAGGGT
CGGAACAGGAGAGCGCACGAGGGAGCTTCCAGGGGGAAACGCCTGGTATCTTTATAGTCCTGTCGGGTTT
CGCCACCTCTGACTTGAGCGTCGATTTTTGTGATGCTCGTCAGGGGGGCGGAGCCTATGGAAAAACGCCA
GCAACGCGGCCTTTTTACGGTTCCTGGCCTTTTGCTGGCCTTTTGCTCACATGTTCTTTCCTGCGTTATC
CCCTGATTCTGTGGATAACCGTATTACCGCCTTTGAGTGAGCTGATACCGCTCGCCGCAGCCGAACGACC
GAGCGCAGCGAGTCAGTGAGCGAGGAAGCGGAAGAGCGCCTGATGCGGTATTTTCTCCTTACGCATCTGT
GCGGTATTTCACACCGCAATGGTGCACTCTCAGTACAATCTGCTCTGATGCCGCATAGTTAAGCCAGTAT
ACACTCCGCTATCGCTACGTGACTGGGTCATGGCTGCGCCCCGACACCCGCCAACACCCGCTGACGCGCC
CTGACGGGCTTGTCTGCTCCCGGCATCCGCTTACAGACAAGCTGTGACCGTCTCCGGGAGCTGCATGTGT
CAGAGGTTTTCACCGTCATCACCGAAACGCGCGAGGCAGCTGCGGTAAAGCTCATCAGCGTGGTCGTGAA
GCGATTCACAGATGTCTGCCTGTTCATCCGCGTCCAGCTCGTTGAGTTTCTCCAGAAGCGTTAATGTCTG
GCTTCTGATAAAGCGGGCCATGTTAAGGGCGGTTTTTTCCTGTTTGGTCACTGATGCCTCCGTGTAAGGG
GGATTTCTGTTCATGGGGGTAATGATACCGATGAAACGAGAGAGGATGCTCACGATACGGGTTACTGATG
ATGAACATGCCCGGTTACTGGAACGTTGTGAGGGTAAACAACTGGCGGTATGGATGCGGCGGGACCAGAG
AAAAATCACTCAGGGTCAATGCCAGCGCTTCGTTAATACAGATGTAGGTGTTCCACAGGGTAGCCAGCAG
CATCCTGCGATGCAGATCCGGAACATAATGGTGCAGGGCGCTGACTTCCGCGTTTCCAGACTTTACGAAA
CACGGAAACCGAAGACCATTCATGTTGTTGCTCAGGTCGCAGACGTTTTGCAGCAGCAGTCGCTTCACGT
TCGCTCGCGTATCGGTGATTCATTCTGCTAACCAGTAAGGCAACCCCGCCAGCCTAGCCGGGTCCTCAAC
GACAGGAGCACGATCATGCGCACCCGTGGGGCCGCCATGCCGGCGATAATGGCCTGCTTCTCGCCGAAAC
GTTTGGTGGCGGGACCAGTGACGAAGGCTTGAGCGAGGGCGTGCAAGATTCCGAATACCGCAAGCGACAG
GCCGATCATCGTCGCGCTCCAGCGAAAGCGGTCCTCGCCGAAAATGACCCAGAGCGCTGCCGGCACCTGT
CCTACGAGTTGCATGATAAAGAAGACAGTCATAAGTGCGGCGACGATAGTCATGCCCCGCGCCCACCGGA
AGGAGCTGACTGGGTTGAAGGCTCTCAAGGGCATCGGTCGAGATCCCGGTGCCTAATGAGTGAGCTAACT
TACATTAATTGCGTTGCGCTCACTGCCCGCTTTCCAGTCGGGAAACCTGTCGTGCCAGCTGCATTAATGA
ATCGGCCAACGCGCGGGGAGAGGCGGTTTGCGTATTGGGCGCCAGGGTGGTTTTTCTTTTCACCAGTGAG
ACGGGCAACAGCTGATTGCCCTTCACCGCCTGGCCCTGAGAGAGTTGCAGCAAGCGGTCCACGCTGGTTT
GCCCCAGCAGGCGAAAATCCTGTTTGATGGTGGTTAACGGCGGGATATAACATGAGCTGTCTTCGGTATC
GTCGTATCCCACTACCGAGATATCCGCACCAACGCGCAGCCCGGACTCGGTAATGGCGCGCATTGCGCCC
AGCGCCATCTGATCGTTGGCAACCAGCATCGCAGTGGGAACGATGCCCTCATTCAGCATTTGCATGGTTT
GTTGAAAACCGGACATGGCACTCCAGTCGCCTTCCCGTTCCGCTATCGGCTGAATTTGATTGCGAGTGAG
ATATTTATGCCAGCCAGCCAGACGCAGACGCGCCGAGACAGAACTTAATGGGCCCGCTAACAGCGCGATT
TGCTGGTGACCCAATGCGACCAGATGCTCCACGCCCAGTCGCGTACCGTCTTCATGGGAGAAAATAATAC
TGTTGATGGGTGTCTGGTCAGAGACATCAAGAAATAACGCCGGAACATTAGTGCAGGCAGCTTCCACAGC
AATGGCATCCTGGTCATCCAGCGGATAGTTAATGATCAGCCCACTGACGCGTTGCGCGAGAAGATTGTGC
ACCGCCGCTTTACAGGCTTCGACGCCGCTTCGTTCTACCATCGACACCACCACGCTGGCACCCAGTTGAT
CGGCGCGAGATTTAATCGCCGCGACAATTTGCGACGGCGCGTGCAGGGCCAGACTGGAGGTGGCAACGCC
AATCAGCAACGACTGTTTGCCCGCCAGTTGTTGTGCCACGCGGTTGGGAATGTAATTCAGCTCCGCCATC
GCCGCTTCCACTTTTTCCCGCGTTTTCGCAGAAACGTGGCTGGCCTGGTTCACCACGCGGGAAACGGTCT
GATAAGAGACACCGGCATACTCTGCGACATCGTATAACGTTACTGGTTTCACATTCACCACCCTGAATTG
ACTCTCTTCCGGGCGCTATCATGCCATACCGCGAAAGGTTTTGCGCCATTCGATGGTGTCCGGGATCTCG
ACGCTCTCCCTTATGCGACTCCTGCATTAGGAAGCAGCCCAGTAGTAGGTTGAGGCCGTTGAGCACCGCC
GCCGCAAGGAATGGTGCATGCAAGGAGATGGCGCCCAACAGTCCCCCGGCCACGGGGCCTGCCACCATAC
CCACGCCGAAACAAGCGCTCATGAGCCCGAAGTGGCGAGCCCGATCTTCCCCATCGGTGATGTCGGCGAT
ATAGGCGCCAGCAACCGCACCTGTGGCGCCGGTGATGCCGGCCACGATGCGTCCGGCGTAGAGGATCGAG
ATCTCGATCCCGCGAAATTAATACGACTCACTATAGGGGAATTGTGAGCGGATAACAATTCCCCTCTAGA
AATAATTTTGTTTAACTTTAAGAAGGAGATATACCATGAAACATCACCATCACCATCACCCCATGAGCGA
TTACGACATCCCCACTACTGAGAATCTTTATTTTCAGGGCGCCATGACTATCAGCCAGGTTAAAGACTAC
CTGAATCTGCAACTTAAAAAGGCTATTCAAATTAACGGAATTGGTGTGGAGGAAATCGCCGACATGGCTG
TGGCTGTCGCCAAGTACTTCGACGTATTGTACGCCATTCACCCAGTTTACGAGAATGTTGAATGCTTATT
TCTGGCCAAGGAAGCTATCAAACGTTTGGGGAAGGTACGCGATATGGATATTTGCGAAATCGCTAACGGC
GAACGCACCAAACTGGCCATCCGCGCGTTGAAGGACGTGCGTGAATTGCAGGTCTGTTTCGTTAACGACA
AAATCTATGGCGTGCGCCTTACGATTTATAACCGTATTCTTTCGTCTTTGCACCAGATCCAGGACATTAC
CGACTTCCACGAACTGCGTAAAAATATTCGCGTAACTCGTAACCTTGTGGAAGCGTTAGGATACGACAAC
ACTGAGATCAAAGCTCTTGCGAAGAAAATGGGTGATATTCGTGACGAAATTCTTAAAATGCGCTGTCGTG
GGCTGACCCCTCCCGATATTAACATTATCCAATACAAAGAAGAAGCCAAGCGCGTCATCTTAAAAATCAT
TGCCTCGCAAGAGGAGTTTCATCATTTCAAAATCGAAGACCGTTATTAATAATCGAGCACCACCACCACC
ACCACCACTGAGATCCGGCTGCTAACAAAGCCCGAAAGGAAGCTGAGTTGGCTGCTGCCACCGCTGAGCA
ATAACTAGCATAACCCCTTGGGGCCTCTAAACGGGTCTTGAGGGGTTTTTTGCTGAAAGGAGGAACTATA
TCCGGAT
